>Addgene plasmid #185008 | pUC19.TRIM28.FKBP.knock-in.mRuby2 | addgene full sequence | sequence record 364583 | Addgene NGS Result
CACTTGCGCCTGCGCAGCGGGCTCCGTGCCCCTCCTCCCCTGGGCGGCCCCCCCACCCCCCCGGCGGCGT
GTGAATGGCGGCCATGGTGTCTAAGGGCGAAGAGCTGATCAAGGAAAATATGCGTATGAAGGTGGTCATG
GAAGGTTCGGTCAACGGCCACCAATTCAAATGCACAGGTGAAGGAGAAGGCAATCCGTACATGGGAACTC
AAACCATGAGGATCAAAGTCATCGAGGGAGGACCCCTGCCATTTGCCTTTGACATTCTTGCCACGTCGTT
CATGTATGGCAGCCGTACTTTTATCAAGTACCCGAAAGGCATTCCTGATTTCTTTAAACAGTCCTTTCCT
GAGGGTTTTACTTGGGAAAGAGTTACGAGATACGAAGATGGTGGAGTCGTCACCGTCATGCAGGACACCA
GCCTTGAGGATGGCTGTCTCGTTTACCACGTCCAAGTCAGAGGGGTAAACTTTCCCTCCAATGGTCCCGT
GATGCAGAAGAAGACCAAGGGTTGGGAGCCTAATACAGAGATGATGTATCCAGCAGATGGTGGTCTGAGG
GGATACACTCATATGGCACTGAAAGTTGATGGTGGTGGCCATCTGTCTTGCTCTTTCGTAACAACTTACA
GGTCAAAAAAGACCGTCGGGAACATCAAGATGCCCGGTATCCATGCCGTTGATCACCGCCTGGAAAGGTT
AGAGGAAAGTGACAATGAAATGTTCGTAGTACAACGCGAACACGCAGTTGCCAAGTTCGCCGGGCTTGGT
GGTGGGATGGACGAGCTGTACAAGGGAAGCGGAGCTACTAACTTCAGCCTGCTGAAGCAGGCTGGAGACG
TGGAGGAGAACCCTGGACCTTACCCCTACGACGTGCCCGACTACGCCGGCTATCCGTATGATGTCCCGGA
CTATGCAGGAAGCGGAGGAGTGCAGGTGGAAACCATCTCCCCAGGAGACGGGCGCACCTTCCCCAAGCGC
GGCCAGACCTGCGTGGTGCACTACACCGGGATGCTTGAAGATGGAAAGAAAGTTGATTCCTCCCGGGACA
GAAACAAGCCCTTTAAGTTTATGCTAGGCAAGCAGGAGGTGATCCGAGGCTGGGAAGAAGGGGTTGCCCA
GATGAGTGTGGGTCAGAGAGCCAAACTGACTATATCTCCAGATTATGCCTATGGTGCCACTGGGCACCCA
GGCATCATCCCACCACATGCCACTCTCGTCTTCGATGTGGAGCTTCTAAAACTGGAAGGTGGCGGTGGCT
CGGGCGGTGGTGGGTCGGGTGGCGGCGGATCTGCCTCGGCGGCAGCGACTGCAGCGGCCTCGGCCGCGAC
GGCCGCCTCGGCGGCCTCTGGTAGCCCAGGGTCGGGCGAGGGCTCGGCGGGCGGTGAGAAGCGTCCGGCT
GCTTCCTCAGCCGCGGCGGCCTCTGCAGCCGCGTCGTCCCCTGCGGGGGGCGGTGGCGAGGCGCAGGAGC
TTCTGGAGCACTGCGGCGTGTGTCGCGAGCGCCTGCGGCCCGAGCGGGATCCTCGGCTGCTGCCCTGTCT
ACATTCGGCCTGCAGTGCCTGCCTGGGCCCCGCTACACCCGCCGCAGCGAATAATTCGGGGGATGGCGGC
TCGGCGGGCGACGGCGCTAGTGAGTACTGGGTGGCCAGGTGCCCCTCCCCCTCCTCGCAGCCCGTGCTCG
GGACTGCGCCTGTGCGAGAGTATGGGGGCCCGGGTAGGGTTAAGTAGGCCTGCTGGTTTAAGAGGGGGCG
GGGAACGGGTCCTGGCCTCTGCCAATGCCCGTTACCAGGTCTGGACACCGAGGTGCAGAATGTGATGGGA
GATGTCAAGAAATCAGAGGGTGTGCATGCATTCCCATTTTTATCTTGGCAGTGGTGGATTGTCCAGTGTG
CAAACAGCAGTGCTACTCCAAAGACATCGTGGAGAATTATTTTATGCGTGATAGTGGCAGTAAGGCCTCT
TCTGATTCCCAGGATGCTAACCAGGTATGTCCTGTGGGAAATCTTGGGGAAGAGGGAAGCGTGACCTTTT
CCAGAGCCTCTCACCATCTTCACTAGTTTGGATTGTATCCTTATGCGGTCTCAGTGTCTGGGAGGGTACC
GAGCTCGAATTCACTGGCCGTCGTTTTACAACGTCGTGACTGGGAAAACCCTGGCGTTACCCAACTTAAT
CGCCTTGCAGCACATCCCCCTTTCGCCAGCTGGCGTAATAGCGAAGAGGCCCGCACCGATCGCCCTTCCC
AACAGTTGCGCAGCCTGAATGGCGAATGGCGCCTGATGCGGTATTTTCTCCTTACGCATCTGTGCGGTAT
TTCACACCGCATATGGTGCACTCTCAGTACAATCTGCTCTGATGCCGCATAGTTAAGCCAGCCCCGACAC
CCGCCAACACCCGCTGACGCGCCCTGACGGGCTTGTCTGCTCCCGGCATCCGCTTACAGACAAGCTGTGA
CCGTCTCCGGGAGCTGCATGTGTCAGAGGTTTTCACCGTCATCACCGAAACGCGCGAGACGAAAGGGCCT
CGTGATACGCCTATTTTTATAGGTTAATGTCATGATAATAATGGTTTCTTAGACGTCAGGTGGCACTTTT
CGGGGAAATGTGCGCGGAACCCCTATTTGTTTATTTTTCTAAATACATTCAAATATGTATCCGCTCATGA
GACAATAACCCTGATAAATGCTTCAATAATATTGAAAAAGGAAGAGTATGAGTATTCAACATTTCCGTGT
CGCCCTTATTCCCTTTTTTGCGGCATTTTGCCTTCCTGTTTTTGCTCACCCAGAAACGCTGGTGAAAGTA
AAAGATGCTGAAGATCAGTTGGGTGCACGAGTGGGTTACATCGAACTGGATCTCAACAGCGGTAAGATCC
TTGAGAGTTTTCGCCCCGAAGAACGTTTTCCAATGATGAGCACTTTTAAAGTTCTGCTATGTGGCGCGGT
ATTATCCCGTATTGACGCCGGGCAAGAGCAACTCGGTCGCCGCATACACTATTCTCAGAATGACTTGGTT
GAGTACTCACCAGTCACAGAAAAGCATCTTACGGATGGCATGACAGTAAGAGAATTATGCAGTGCTGCCA
TAACCATGAGTGATAACACTGCGGCCAACTTACTTCTGACAACGATCGGAGGACCGAAGGAGCTAACCGC
TTTTTTGCACAACATGGGGGATCATGTAACTCGCCTTGATCGTTGGGAACCGGAGCTGAATGAAGCCATA
CCAAACGACGAGCGTGACACCACGATGCCTGTAGCAATGGCAACAACGTTGCGCAAACTATTAACTGGCG
AACTACTTACTCTAGCTTCCCGGCAACAATTAATAGACTGGATGGAGGCGGATAAAGTTGCAGGACCACT
TCTGCGCTCGGCCCTTCCGGCTGGCTGGTTTATTGCTGATAAATCTGGAGCCGGTGAGCGTGGGTCTCGC
GGTATCATTGCAGCACTGGGGCCAGATGGTAAGCCCTCCCGTATCGTAGTTATCTACACGACGGGGAGTC
AGGCAACTATGGATGAACGAAATAGACAGATCGCTGAGATAGGTGCCTCACTGATTAAGCATTGGTAACT
GTCAGACCAAGTTTACTCATATATACTTTAGATTGATTTAAAACTTCATTTTTAATTTAAAAGGATCTAG
GTGAAGATCCTTTTTGATAATCTCATGACCAAAATCCCTTAACGTGAGTTTTCGTTCCACTGAGCGTCAG
ACCCCGTAGAAAAGATCAAAGGATCTTCTTGAGATCCTTTTTTTCTGCGCGTAATCTGCTGCTTGCAAAC
AAAAAAACCACCGCTACCAGCGGTGGTTTGTTTGCCGGATCAAGAGCTACCAACTCTTTTTCCGAAGGTA
ACTGGCTTCAGCAGAGCGCAGATACCAAATACTGTTCTTCTAGTGTAGCCGTAGTTAGGCCACCACTTCA
AGAACTCTGTAGCACCGCCTACATACCTCGCTCTGCTAATCCTGTTACCAGTGGCTGCTGCCAGTGGCGA
TAAGTCGTGTCTTACCGGGTTGGACTCAAGACGATAGTTACCGGATAAGGCGCAGCGGTCGGGCTGAACG
GGGGGTTCGTGCACACAGCCCAGCTTGGAGCGAACGACCTACACCGAACTGAGATACCTACAGCGTGAGC
TATGAGAAAGCGCCACGCTTCCCGAAGGGAGAAAGGCGGACAGGTATCCGGTAAGCGGCAGGGTCGGAAC
AGGAGAGCGCACGAGGGAGCTTCCAGGGGGAAACGCCTGGTATCTTTATAGTCCTGTCGGGTTTCGCCAC
CTCTGACTTGAGCGTCGATTTTTGTGATGCTCGTCAGGGGGGCGGAGCCTATGGAAAAACGCCAGCAACG
CGGCCTTTTTACGGTTCCTGGCCTTTTGCTGGCCTTTTGCTCACATGTTCTTTCCTGCGTTATCCCCTGA
TTCTGTGGATAACCGTATTACCGCCTTTGAGTGAGCTGATACCGCTCGCCGCAGCCGAACGACCGAGCGC
AGCGAGTCAGTGAGCGAGGAAGCGGAAGAGCGCCCAATACGCAAACCGCCTCTCCCCGCGCGTTGGCCGA
TTCATTAATGCAGCTGGCACGACAGGTTTCCCGACTGGAAAGCGGGCAGTGAGCGCAACGCAATTAATGT
GAGTTAGCTCACTCATTAGGCACCCCAGGCTTTACACTTTATGCTTCCGGCTCGTATGTTGTGTGGAATT
GTGAGCGGATAACAATTTCACACAGGAAACAGCTATGACCATGATTACCCCAAGCTTGCATGCCTGCAGG
TCGACTCTAGAGGATCCCCCCGAGTTTAACAATAAGAAAGTTTGGGTTAAGACCGCCTCCACGTTCGGCG
GGAACTTCCTGGCAAAGACCCCCTCACCCCCTCCACCTGGGCTCCGGCGCTTTGCTCTGCCGTGGCCCCG
CCCACCCTGTATTGTCCCGCCCCTCTTCCCCGACTATAGGCCAGGCTGCCGCTGCAGACGTCGCCACGCC
TGCTGAGGAGGCGGGGCCTAAGGTTCGGCTCTGCAGGACCTGCGCGCTCAAGCACGCGGGTTGCCAGCCT
GGGTGCACCGTGCGGTGGGCATGGGAGACGTCAAGCACGCACTCTGCGGGTGAATTCCTCACCAGCAGCA
TTGCTACTCTGGATCTAGAGGGGCGGCAGCGAGTGGAAGGGAGGGCCCTGGCGCGTGCGTAATCTGCGCC
CCGCCCCCAGGCTGCGGTGCCCAACGCGCGTGCGCGGCGTCGTCGGCGCCAGATATTTCTGTCCCGCCTC
CAGGCCGCGGCTCTTTCTGCGAGCGGCGCGCGGTCAGGCGGTTGTTCGCAAGTCTTGCGGCGCGAGTGTC
TCAGAAGCGAGGGAGGAGGCGGCGCTGGTGGCGGCGCCGTCGTCTGTACAGAGGCCCGCAGCCAGCGGCT
TGGCCGCATCTCGACAGCGCCTGGGGCGCGGCGGGCGTCGGCCCAGGAGACGCGTGGCGGCGCTCGGCCT
CGCGGCATCGGCGGCTGCCTGGCCGTTGGCGGCGAGCG
Features (pLannotate 1.2.2; 15 found; start..end, strand, type, name):
     84..794     +  CDS            mRuby2: mRuby2 is a basic (constitutively fluorescent) red fluorescent protein published in 2012, derived from Entacmaea quadricolor. It has moderate acid sensitivity.
    927..1247    +  CDS            DmrB: F36V mutant of FK506-binding protein FKBP12 binds synthetic ligands that do not bind wild-type FKBP
   1362..1628    +  CDS            Trim28 (fragment): TIF1B_RAT - Also known as Kap1, Tif1b. Experimental evidence at protein level: Swiss-Prot protein existence level 1. Nuclear corepressor for KRAB domain-containing zinc finger proteins (KRAB-ZFPs). Mediates gene silencing by recruiting CHD3, a subunit of the nucleosome remodeling and deacetylation (NuRD) complex, and SETDB1 (which specifically methylates histone H3 at 'Lys-9' (H3K9me)) to the promoter regions of KRAB target genes. Enhances transcriptional repression by coordinating the increase in H3K9me, the decrease in histone H3 'Lys-9 and 'Lys-14' acetylation (H3K9ac and H3K14ac, respectiv
   1772..1990    +  CDS            TRIM28 (fragment): TIF1B_HUMAN - Also known as KAP1, RNF96, TIF1B. Experimental evidence at protein level: Swiss-Prot protein existence level 1. (Microbial infection) Plays a critical role in the shutdown of lytic gene expression during the early stage of herpes virus 8 primary infection. This inhibition is mediated through interaction with herpes virus 8 protein LANA1. From Homo sapiens (Human).
   2109..2266    +  CDS            lacZα (fragment): LacZα fragment of β-galactosidase; lacZ fragment
   2272..2371    -  misc_feature   bom (fragment): basis of mobility region from pBR322
   2473..2508    -  CDS            rop (fragment): Rop protein, which maintains plasmids at low copy number; rop
   2603..2707    +  promoter       AmpR promoter: bla
   2708..3568    +  CDS            AmpR: β-lactamase; bla; confers resistance to ampicillin, carbenicillin, and related antibiotics
   3739..4327    +  rep_origin     ori: high-copy-number ColE1/pMB1/pBR322/pUC origin of replication
   4510..4602    +  CDS            lacI (fragment): lac repressor; lacI; The lac repressor binds to the lac operator to inhibit transcription in E. coli. This inhibition can be relieved by adding lactose or isopropyl-β-D-thiogalactopyranoside (IPTG).
   4615..4636    +  protein_bind   CAP binding site: CAP binding activates transcription in the presence of cAMP. E. coli catabolite activator protein
   4651..4681    +  promoter       lac promoter: promoter for the E. coli lac operon
   4689..4705    +  protein_bind   lac operator: The lac repressor binds to the lac operator to inhibit transcription in E. coli. This inhibition can be relieved by adding lactose or isopropyl-β-D-thiogalactopyranoside (IPTG). lac repressor encoded by lacI
   4742..4779    -  misc_feature   MCS (fragment): pUC18/19 multiple cloning site
