[The description below was written by a language model from this plasmid's Addgene catalogue record and pLannotate feature annotations shown in this document.]
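Description:
pUC19.TRIM28.FKBP.knock-in.mRuby2 is a homology-directed repair donor plasmid built by Gibson assembly in the pUC19 cloning backbone. It is intended for inserting an FKBP F36V degradation tag and an mRuby2 reporter at the mouse Trim28 locus. It is maintained in E. coli at high copy from the ColE1/pUC origin and selected with ampicillin through the bla gene and its promoter. Remnants of the pUC19 lac region (CAP site, lac promoter and operator, interrupted lacZα and polylinker) flank the insert, and no mammalian promoter, polyadenylation signal or mammalian selection marker is annotated. This fits a cassette meant to be expressed from the endogenous gene after integration.

In the annotated sequence the mRuby2 coding region comes first, followed by the F36V mutant of FKBP12 (annotated as DmrB) and then two fragments matching Trim28/KAP1 coding sequence. That order suggests an N-terminal knock-in in which mRuby2 and FKBP F36V-TRIM28 are produced from one transcript. The catalogue name lists the parts as FKBP F36V P2A mRuby2, and the P2A self-cleaving peptide is not separately annotated, though it presumably lies in the gap between the two reading frames. The Trim28 fragments likely form part of the downstream homology arm. An unannotated stretch between the polylinker and mRuby2 probably holds the upstream arm, but the record does not define arm boundaries.

The F36V variant binds synthetic ligands that do not bind wild-type FKBP, which is the basis of dTAG-type induced degradation, while mRuby2 fluorescence allows edited cells to be identified. The record does not state which nuclease or guide RNA is paired with this donor.
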