Addgene plasmid #185008: pUC19.TRIM28.FKBP.knock-in.mRuby2
Purpose: For knocking in FKBP F36V P2A mRuby2
Depositing lab: Denes Hnisz. Publication: Hijacking of transcriptional condensates by endogenous retroviruses. Asimi V, Sampath Kumar A, Niskanen H, Riemenschneider C, Hetzel S, Naderi J, Fasching N, Popitsch N, Du M, Kretzmer H, Smith ZD, Weigert R, Walther M, Mamde S, Meierhofer D, Wittler L, Buschow R, Timmermann B, Cisse II, Ameres SL, Meissner A, Hnisz D. Nat Genet. 2022 Aug;54(8):1238-1247. doi: 10.1038/s41588-022-01132-w. Epub 2022 Jul 21. PubMed 35864192.
Backbone
  Vector backbone: pUC19
  Vector type: Cloning
Growth in bacteria
  Bacterial resistance: Ampicillin, 100 μg/mL
  Growth temperature: 37°C
  Growth strain: DH5alpha
  Copy number: High Copy
Gene/Insert
  Gene/Insert name: FKBP F36V P2A mRuby2
  Species: M. musculus (mouse)
  Cloning method: Gibson Cloning
Terms and licenses: Academic/Nonprofit Terms; Industry Terms: Not Available to Industry
How to cite: pUC19.TRIM28.FKBP.knock-in.mRuby2 was a gift from Denes Hnisz (Addgene plasmid # 185008 ; http://n2t.net/addgene:185008 ; RRID:Addgene_185008)
